Addgene plasmid #29401: pDEST51-LRRK2-G2019S
Depositing lab: Mark Cookson. Depositing organization: National Institute on Aging (NIA).
Backbone
  Vector backbone: pEF-DEST51
  Backbone manufacturer: Invitrogen
  Backbone size w/o insert (bp): 7464
  Vector type: Mammalian Expression ; Destination Vector
  Selectable markers: Blasticidin
Growth in bacteria
  Bacterial resistance: Ampicillin, 100 μg/mL
  Growth temperature: 37°C
  Growth strain: Stbl3
  Growth instructions: Stbl3
  Copy number: Unknown
Gene/Insert
  Gene/Insert name: LRRK2
  Species: H. sapiens (human)
  Insert size (bp): 7584
  Mutation: Gly2019Ser
  Entrez Gene: LRRK2 (a.k.a. AURA17, DARDARIN, PARK8, RIPK7, ROCO2)
  Tag / fusion protein: V5 (C terminal on insert); 6XHis (C terminal on insert)
  Cloning method: Gateway Cloning; 5′ cloning site attR1 (not destroyed); 3′ cloning site attR2 (not destroyed)
  Sequencing primers: 5′ T7; 3′ BGH-Rev
Terms and licenses: Academic/Nonprofit Terms; Industry Terms: Not Available to Industry
How to cite: pDEST51-LRRK2-G2019S was a gift from Mark Cookson (Addgene plasmid # 29401 ; http://n2t.net/addgene:29401 ; RRID:Addgene_29401)
