[The description below was written by a language model from this plasmid's Addgene catalogue record and pLannotate feature annotations shown in this document.]
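Description:
pDEST51-LRRK2-G2019S is a mammalian expression plasmid built on the Invitrogen pEF-DEST51 Gateway destination backbone and carrying full-length human LRRK2 (also called PARK8 or dardarin) with the Gly2019Ser substitution. The sequenced record is about 13.4 kb. In E. coli the plasmid replicates from a high-copy ColE1/pUC-type origin and is selected with ampicillin through the β-lactamase gene. An f1 origin is also present, which allows single-stranded DNA production.

The roughly 7.6 kb LRRK2 open reading frame sits downstream of the strong constitutive human EF-1α promoter, with a T7 promoter just upstream of the insert that serves as a sequencing primer site and could support in vitro transcription. The catalogue lists the cloning sites as attR1 and attR2, but the feature table annotates attB1 and attB2 flanking the coding sequence, which is what is expected after an LR recombination into a destination vector. A V5 epitope follows the 3′ att site, placing it at the C terminus of the protein. The catalogue also records a C-terminal 6xHis tag, though this is not separately annotated in the feature table. Transcripts terminate at the bovine growth hormone polyadenylation signal.

A second cassette places the blasticidin S deaminase gene under tandem SV40 early and EM7 promoters, followed by an SV40 poly(A) signal, allowing blasticidin selection of stably transfected mammalian cells. LRRK2 is a serine/threonine kinase that regulates RAB GTPases and vesicle trafficking. The construct is suited to expressing the tagged G2019S variant in cultured mammalian cells for detection or purification via the V5 and His tags, although the record does not state a specific intended application.
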