Features (pLannotate 1.2.2; 25 found; start..end, strand, type, name):
      1..1179    +  promoter       EF-1α promoter: strong constitutive promoter for human elongation factor EF-1α
   1196..1214    +  promoter       T7 promoter: promoter for bacteriophage T7 RNA polymerase
   1246..1270    +  protein_bind   attB1: mutant version of attB; recombination site for the Gateway® BP reaction BP Clonase™
   1285..8865    +  CDS            LRRK2: LRRK2_HUMAN - Also known as PARK8. Experimental evidence at protein level: Swiss-Prot protein existence level 1. Serine/threonine-protein kinase which phosphorylates a broad range of proteins involved in multiple processes such as neuronal plasticity, autophagy, and vesicle trafficking (PubMed:20949042, PubMed:22012985, PubMed:26824392, PubMed:29125462, PubMed:28720718, PubMed:29127255, PubMed:30398148, PubMed:29212815, PubMed:30635421, PubMed:21850687, PubMed:23395371, PubMed:17114044, PubMed:24687852, PubMed:26014385, PubMed:25201882). Is a key regulator of RAB GTPases by regulating the GTP/
   8882..8906    -  protein_bind   attB2: mutant version of attB; recombination site for the Gateway® BP reaction BP Clonase™
   8932..8973    +  CDS            V5 tag: epitope tag from simian virus 5
   9029..9253    +  polyA_signal   bGH poly(A) signal: bovine growth hormone polyadenylation signal
   9257..9278    +  promoter       SV40 promoter (fragment): SV40 enhancer and early promoter
   9299..9727    +  rep_origin     f1 ori (sequence partly withheld): f1 bacteriophage origin of replication; arrow indicates direction of (+) strand synthesis
   9741..10070   +  promoter       SV40 promoter: SV40 enhancer and early promoter
  10118..10165   +  promoter       EM7 promoter: synthetic bacterial promoter&nbsp
  10184..10582   +  CDS            BSD: blasticidin S deaminase; Aspergillus terreus BSD; confers resistance to blasticidin
  10583..10610   +  CDS            BleoR (fragment): antibiotic-binding protein; Sh ble from Streptoalloteichus hindustanus; confers resistance to bleomycin, phleomycin, and Zeocin™
  10620..10745   +  CDS            ble (fragment): BLE_KLEPN - Experimental evidence at protein level: Swiss-Prot protein existence level 1. Binding protein with a strong affinity to the bleomycin family of antibiotics. Binds to CL990; an antimitotic-antibiotic compound. From Klebsiella pneumoniae.
  10740..10861   +  polyA_signal   SV40 poly(A) signal: SV40 polyadenylation signal
  10932..10954   -  protein_bind   lac operator (fragment): The lac repressor binds to the lac operator to inhibit transcription in E. coli. This inhibition can be relieved by adding lactose or isopropyl-β-D-thiogalactopyranoside (IPTG). lac repressor encoded by lacI
  10958..10988   -  promoter       lac promoter: promoter for the E. coli lac operon
  11003..11024   -  protein_bind   CAP binding site: CAP binding activates transcription in the presence of cAMP. E. coli catabolite activator protein
  11037..11129   -  CDS            lacI (fragment): lac repressor; lacI; The lac repressor binds to the lac operator to inhibit transcription in E. coli. This inhibition can be relieved by adding lactose or isopropyl-β-D-thiogalactopyranoside (IPTG).
  11301..11889   -  rep_origin     ori: high-copy-number ColE1/pMB1/pBR322/pUC origin of replication
  12060..12920   -  CDS            AmpR: β-lactamase; bla; confers resistance to ampicillin, carbenicillin, and related antibiotics
  12921..13025   -  promoter       AmpR promoter: bla
  13084..13136   -  misc_feature   bom (fragment): basis of mobility region from pBR322
  13291..13309   +  enhancer       CMV enhancer (fragment): human cytomegalovirus immediate early enhancer
  13334..13400   +  CDS            small t antigen (fragment): SV40 (simian virus 40) small t antigen
>Addgene plasmid #29401 | pDEST51-LRRK2-G2019S | addgene full sequence | sequence record 256667 | Addgene NGS Result
GGCTCCGGTGCCCGTCAGTGGGCAGAGCGCACATCGCCCACAGTCCCCGAGAAGTTGGGGGGAGGGGTCG
GCAATTGAACCGGTGCCTAGAGAAGGTGGCGCGGGGTAAACTGGGAAAGTGATGTCGTGTACTGGCTCCG
CCTTTTTCCCGAGGGTGGGGGAGAACCGTATATAAGTGCAGTAGTCGCCGTGAACGTTCTTTTTCGCAAC
GGGTTTGCCGCCAGAACACAGGTAAGTGCCGTGTGTGGTTCCCGCGGGCCTGGCCTCTTTACGGGTTATG
GCCCTTGCGTGCCTTGAATTACTTCCACCTGGCTGCAGTACGTGATTCTTGATCCCGAGCTTCGGGTTGG
AAGTGGGTGGGAGAGTTCGAGGCCTTGCGCTTAAGGAGCCCCTTCGCCTCGTGCTTGAGTTGAGGCCTGG
CCTGGGCGCTGGGGCCGCCGCGTGCGAATCTGGTGGCACCTTCGCGCCTGTCTCGCTGCTTTCGATAAGT
CTCTAGCCATTTAAAATTTTTGATGACCTGCTGCGACGCTTTTTTTCTGGCAAGATAGTCTTGTAAATGC
GGGCCAAGATCTGCACACTGGTATTTCGGTTTTTGGGGCCGCGGGCGGCGACGGGGCCCGTGCGTCCCAG
CGCACATGTTCGGCGAGGCGGGGCCTGCGAGCGCGGCCACCGAGAATCGGACGGGGGTAGTCTCAAGCTG
GCCGGCCTGCTCTGGTGCCTGGCCTCGCGCCGCCGTGTATCGCCCCGCCCTGGGCGGCAAGGCTGGCCCG
GTCGGCACCAGTTGCGTGAGCGGAAAGATGGCCGCTTCCCGGCCCTGCTGCAGGGAGCTCAAAATGGAGG
ACGCGGCGCTCGGGAGAGCGGGCGGGTGAGTCACCCACACAAAGGAAAAGGGCCTTTCCGTCCTCAGCCG
TCGCTTCATGTGACTCCACGGAGTACCGGGCGCCGTCCAGGCACCTCGATTAGTTCTCGAGCTTTTGGAG
TACGTCGTCTTTAGGTTGGGGGGAGGGGTTTTATGCGATGGAGTTTCCCCACACTGAGTGGGTGGAGACT
GAAGTTAGGCCAGCTTGGCACTTGATGTAATTCTCCTTGGAATTTGCCCTTTTTGAGTTTGGATCTTGGT
TCATTCTCAAGCCTCAGACAGTGGTTCAAAGTTTTTTTCTTCCATTTCAGGTGTCGTGAGGAATTAGCTT
GGTACTAATACGACTCACTATAGGGAGACCCAAGCTGGCTAGGTAAGCTTGATCAACAAGTTTGTACAAA
AAAGCAGGCTCCGAATTCGCCCTTATGGCTAGTGGCAGCTGTCAGGGGTGCGAAGAGGACGAGGAAACTC
TGAAGAAGTTGATAGTCAGGCTGAACAATGTCCAGGAAGGAAAACAGATAGAAACGCTGGTCCAAATCCT
GGAGGATCTGCTGGTGTTCACGTACTCCGAGCACGCCTCCAAGTTATTTCAAGGCAAAAATATCCATGTG
CCTCTGTTGATCGTCTTGGACTCCTATATGAGAGTCGCGAGTGTGCAGCAGGTGGGTTGGTCACTTCTGT
GCAAATTAATAGAAGTCTGTCCAGGTACAATGCAAAGCTTAATGGGACCCCAGGATGTTGGAAATGATTG
GGAAGTCCTTGGTGTTCACCAATTGATTCTTAAAATGCTAACAGTTCATAATGCCAGTGTAAACTTGTCA
GTGATTGGACTGAAGACCTTAGATCTCCTCCTAACTTCAGGTAAAATCACCTTGCTGATATTGGATGAAG
AAAGTGATATTTTCATGTTAATTTTTGATGCCATGCACTCATTTCCAGCCAATGATGAAGTCCAGAAACT
TGGATGCAAAGCTTTACATGTGCTGTTTGAGAGAGTCTCAGAGGAGCAACTGACTGAATTTGTTGAGAAC
AAAGATTATATGATATTGTTAAGTGCGTTAACAAATTTTAAAGATGAAGAGGAAATTGTGCTTCATGTGC
TGCATTGTTTACATTCCCTAGCGATTCCTTGCAATAATGTGGAAGTCCTCATGAGTGGCAATGTCAGGTG
TTATAATATTGTGGTGGAAGCTATGAAAGCATTCCCTATGAGTGAAAGAATTCAAGAAGTGAGTTGCTGT
TTGCTCCATAGGCTTACATTAGGTAATTTTTTCAATATCCTGGTATTAAACGAAGTCCATGAGTTTGTGG
TGAAAGCTGTGCAGCAGTACCCAGAGAATGCAGCATTGCAGATCTCAGCGCTCAGCTGTTTGGCCCTCCT
CACTGAGACTATTTTCTTAAATCAAGATTTAGAGGAAAAGAATGAGAATCAAGAGAATGATGATGAGGGG
GAAGAAGATAAATTGTTTTGGCTGGAAGCCTGTTACAAAGCATTAACGTGGCATAGAAAGAACAAGCACG
TGCAGGAGGCCGCATGCTGGGCACTAAATAATCTCCTTATGTACCAAAACAGTTTACATGAGAAGATTGG
AGATGAAGATGGCCATTTCCCAGCTCATAGGGAAGTGATGCTCTCCATGCTGATGCATTCTTCATCAAAG
GAAGTTTTCCAGGCATCTGCGAATGCATTGTCAACTCTCTTAGAACAAAATGTTAATTTCAGAAAAATAC
TGTTATCAAAAGGAATACACCTGAATGTTTTGGAGTTAATGCAGAAGCATATACATTCTCCCGAAGTGGC
TGAAAGTGGCTGTAAAATGCTAAATCATCTTTTTGAAGGAAGCAACACTTCCCTGGATATAATGGCAGCA
GTGGTCCCCAAAATACTAACAGTTATGAAACGTCATGAGACATCATTACCAGTGCAGCTGGAGGCGCTTC
GAGCTATTTTACATTTTATAGTGCCTGGCATGCCAGAAGAATCCAGGGAGGATACAGAATTTCATCATAA
GCTAAATATGGTTAAAAAACAGTGTTTCAAGAATGATATTCACAAACTGGTCCTAGCAGCTTTGAACAGG
TTCATTGGAAATCCTGGGATTCAGAAATGTGGATTAAAAGTAATTTCTTCTATTGTACATTTTCCTGATG
CATTAGAGATGTTATCCCTGGAAGGTGCTATGGATTCAGTGCTTCACACACTGCAGATGTATCCAGATGA
CCAAGAAATTCAGTGTCTGGGTTTAAGTCTTATAGGATACTTGATTACAAAGAAGAATGTGTTCATAGGA
ACTGGACATCTGCTGGCAAAAATTCTGGTTTCCAGCTTATACCGATTTAAGGATGTTGCTGAAATACAGA
CTAAAGGATTTCAGACAATCTTAGCAATCCTCAAATTGTCAGCATCTTTTTCTAAGCTGCTGGTGCATCA
TTCATTTGACTTAGTAATATTCCATCAAATGTCTTCCAATATCATGGAACAAAAGGATCAACAGTTTCTA
AACCTCTGTTGCAAGTGTTTTGCAAAAGTAGCTATGGATGATTACTTAAAAAATGTGATGCTAGAGAGAG
CGTGTGATCAGAATAACAGCATCATGGTTGAATGCTTGCTTCTATTGGGAGCAGATGCCAATCAAGCAAA
GGAGGGATCTTCTTTAATTTGTCAGGTATGTGAGAAAGAGAGCAGTCCCAAATTGGTGGAACTCTTACTG
AATAGTGGATCTCGTGAACAAGATGTACGAAAAGCGTTGACGATAAGCATTGGGAAAGGTGACAGCCAGA
TCATCAGCTTGCTCTTAAGGAGGCTGGCCCTGGATGTTGCCAACAATAGCATTTGCCTTGGAGGATTTTG
TATAGGAAAAGTTGAACCTTCTTGGCTTGGTCCTTTATTTCCAGATAAGACTTCTAATTTAAGGAAACAA
ACAAATATAGCATCTACACTAGCAAGAATGGTGATCAGATATCAGATGAAAAGTGCTGTGGAAGAAGGAA
CAGCCTCAGGCAGCGATGGAAATTTTTCTGAAGATGTGCTGTCTAAATTTGATGAATGGACCTTTATTCC
TGACTCTTCTATGGACAGTGTGTTTGCTCAAAGTGATGACCTGGATAGTGAAGGAAGTGAAGGCTCATTT
CTTGTGAAAAAGAAATCTAATTCAATTAGTGTAGGAGAATTTTACCGAGATGCCGTATTACAGCGTTGCT
CACCAAATTTGCAAAGACATTCCAATTCCTTGGGGCCCATTTTTGATCATGAAGATTTACTGAAGCGAAA
AAGAAAAATATTATCTTCAGATGATTCACTCAGGTCATCAAAACTTCAATCCCATATGAGGCATTCAGAC
AGCATTTCTTCTCTGGCTTCTGAGAGAGAATATATTACATCACTAGACCTTTCAGCAAATGAACTAAGAG
ATATTGATGCCCTAAGCCAGAAATGCTGTATAAGTGTTCATTTGGAGCATCTTGAAAAGCTGGAGCTTCA
CCAGAATGCACTCACGAGCTTTCCACAACAGCTATGTGAAACTCTGAAGAGTTTGACACATTTGGACTTG
CACAGTAATAAATTTACATCATTTCCTTCTTATTTGTTGAAAATGAGTTGTATTGCTAATCTTGATGTCT
CTCGAAATGACATTGGACCCTCAGTGGTTTTAGATCCTACAGTGAAATGTCCAACTCTGAAACAGTTTAA
CCTGTCATATAACCAGCTGTCTTTTGTACCTGAGAACCTCACTGATGTGGTAGAGAAACTGGAGCAGCTC
ATTTTAGAAGGAAATAAAATATCAGGGATATGCTCCCCCTTGAGACTGAAGGAACTGAAGATTTTAAACC
TTAGTAAGAACCACATTTCATCCCTATCAGAGAACTTTCTTGAGGCTTGTCCTAAAGTGGAGAGTTTCAG
TGCCAGAATGAATTTTCTTGCTGCTATGCCTTTCTTGCCTCCTTCTATGACAATCCTAAAATTATCTCAG
AACAAATTTTCCTGTATTCCAGAAGCAATTTTAAATCTTCCACACTTGCGGTCTTTAGATATGAGCAGCA
ATGATATTCAGTACCTACCAGGTCCCGCACACTGGAAATCTTTGAACTTAAGGGAACTCTTATTTAGCCA
TAATCAGATCAGCATCTTGGACTTGAGTGAAAAAGCATATTTATGGTCTAGAGTAGAGAAACTGCATCTT
TCTCACAATAAACTGAAAGAGATTCCTCCTGAGATTGGCTGTCTTGAAAATCTGACATCTCTGGATGTCA
GTTACAACTTGGAACTAAGATCCTTTCCCAATGAAATGGGGAAATTAAGCAAAATATGGGATCTTCCTTT
GGATGAACTGCATCTTAACTTTGATTTTAAACATATAGGATGTAAAGCCAAAGACATCATAAGGTTTCTT
CAACAGCGATTAAAAAAGGCTGTGCCTTATAACCGAATGAAACTTATGATTGTGGGAAATACTGGGAGTG
GTAAAACCACCTTATTGCAGCAATTAATGAAAACCAAGAAATCAGATCTTGGAATGCAAAGTGCCACAGT
TGGCATAGATGTGAAAGACTGGCCTATCCAAATAAGAGACAAAAGAAAGAGAGATCTCGTCCTAAATGTG
TGGGATTTTGCAGGTCGTGAGGAATTCTATAGTACTCATCCCCATTTTATGACGCAGCGAGCATTGTACC
TTGCTGTCTATGACCTCAGCAAGGGACAGGCTGAAGTTGATGCCATGAAGCCTTGGCTCTTCAATATAAA
GGCTCGCGCTTCTTCTTCCCCTGTGATTCTCGTTGGCACACATTTGGATGTTTCTGATGAGAAGCAACGC
AAAGCCTGCATGAGTAAAATCACCAAGGAACTCCTGAATAAGCGAGGGTTCCCTGCCATACGAGATTACC
ACTTTGTGAATGCCACCGAGGAATCTGATGCTTTGGCAAAACTTCGGAAAACCATCATAAACGAGAGCCT
TAATTTCAAGATCCGAGATCAGCTTGTTGTTGGACAGCTGATTCCAGACTGCTATGTAGAACTTGAAAAA
ATCATTTTATCGGAGCGTAAAAATGTGCCAATTGAATTTCCCGTAATTGACCGGAAACGATTATTACAAC
TAGTGAGAGAAAATCAGCTGCAGTTAGATGAAAATGAGCTTCCTCACGCAGTTCACTTTCTAAATGAATC
AGGAGTCCTTCTTCATTTTCAAGACCCAGCACTGCAGTTAAGTGACTTGTACTTTGTGGAACCCAAGTGG
CTTTGTAAAATCATGGCACAGATTTTGACAGTGAAAGTGGAAGGTTGTCCAAAACACCCTAAGGGAATTA
TTTCGCGTAGAGATGTGGAAAAATTTCTTTCAAAAAAAAGGAAATTTCCAAAGAACTACATGTCACAGTA
TTTTAAGCTCCTAGAAAAATTCCAGATTGCTTTGCCAATAGGAGAAGAATATTTGCTGGTTCCAAGCAGT
TTGTCTGACCACAGGCCTGTGATAGAGCTTCCCCATTGTGAGAACTCTGAAATTATCATCCGACTATATG
AAATGCCTTATTTTCCAATGGGATTTTGGTCAAGATTAATCAATCGATTACTTGAGATTTCACCTTACAT
GCTTTCAGGGAGAGAACGAGCACTTCGCCCAAACAGAATGTATTGGCGACAAGGCATTTACTTAAATTGG
TCTCCTGAAGCTTATTGTCTGGTAGGATCTGAAGTCTTAGACAATCATCCAGAGAGTTTCTTAAAAATTA
CAGTTCCTTCTTGTAGAAAAGGCTGTATTCTTTTGGGCCAAGTTGTGGACCACATTGATTCTCTCATGGA
AGAATGGTTTCCTGGGTTGCTGGAGATTGATATTTGTGGTGAAGGAGAAACTCTGTTGAAGAAATGGGCA
TTATATAGTTTTAATGATGGCGAAGAACATCAAAAAATCTTACTTGATGACTTGATGAAGAAAGCAGAGG
AAGGAGATCTCTTAGTAAATCCAGATCAACCAAGGCTCACCATTCCAATATCTCAGATTGCCCCTGACTT
GATTTTGGCTGACCTGCCTAGAAATATTATGTTGAATAATGATGAGTTGGAATTTGAACAAGCTCCAGAG
TTTCTCCTAGGTGATGGCAGTTTTGGATCAGTTTACCGAGCAGCCTATGAAGGAGAAGAAGTGGCTGTGA
AGATTTTTAATAAACATACATCACTCAGGCTGTTAAGACAAGAGCTTGTGGTGCTTTGCCACCTCCACCA
CCCCAGTTTGATATCTTTGCTGGCAGCTGGGATTCGTCCCCGGATGTTGGTGATGGAGTTAGCCTCCAAG
GGTTCCTTGGATCGCCTGCTTCAGCAGGACAAAGCCAGCCTCACTAGAACCCTACAGCACAGGATCGCAC
TCCACGTAGCTGATGGTTTGAGATACCTCCACTCAGCCATGATTATATACCGAGACCTGAAACCCCACAA
TGTGCTGCTTTTCACACTGTATCCCAATGCTGCCATCATCGCAAAGATTGCTGACTACAGCATTGCTCAG
TACTGCTGTAGAATGGGGATAAAAACATCAGAGGGCACACCAGGGTTTCGTGCACCTGAAGTTGCCAGAG
GAAATGTCATTTATAACCAACAGGCTGATGTTTATTCATTTGGTTTACTACTCTATGACATTTTGACAAC
TGGAGGTAGAATAGTAGAGGGTTTGAAGTTTCCAAATGAGTTTGATGAATTAGAAATACAAGGAAAATTA
CCTGATCCAGTTAAAGAATATGGTTGTGCCCCATGGCCTATGGTTGAGAAATTAATTAAACAGTGTTTGA
AAGAAAATCCTCAAGAAAGGCCTACTTCTGCCCAGGTCTTTGACATTTTGAATTCAGCTGAATTAGTCTG
TCTGACGAGACGCATTTTATTACCTAAAAACGTAATTGTTGAATGCATGGTTGCTACACATCACAACAGC
AGGAATGCAAGCATTTGGCTGGGCTGTGGGCACACCGACAGAGGACAGCTCTCATTTCTTGACTTAAATA
CTGAAGGATACACTTCTGAGGAAGTTGCTGATAGTAGAATATTGTGCTTAGCCTTGGTGCATCTTCCTGT
TGAAAAGGAAAGCTGGATTGTGTCTGGGACACAGTCTGGTACTCTCCTGGTCATCAATACCGAAGATGGG
AAAAAGAGACATACCCTAGAAAAGATGACTGATTCTGTCACTTGTTTGTATTGCAATTCCTTTTCCAAGC
AAAGCAAACAAAAAAATTTTCTTTTGGTTGGAACCGCTGATGGCAAGTTAGCAATTTTTGAAGATAAGAC
TGTTAAGCTTAAAGGAGCTGCTCCTTTGAAGATACTAAATATAGGAAATGTCAGTACTCCATTGATGTGT
TTGAGTGAATCCACAAATTCAACGGAAAGAAATGTAATGTGGGGAGGATGTGGCACAAAGATTTTCTCCT
TTTCTAATGATTTCACCATTCAGAAACTCATTGAGACAAGAACAAGCCAACTGTTTTCTTATGCAGCTTT
CAGTGATTCCAACATCATAACAGTGGTGGTAGACACTGCTCTCTATATTGCTAAGCAAAATAGCCCTGTT
GTGGAAGTGTGGGATAAGAAAACTGAAAAACTCTGTGGACTAATAGACTGCGTGCACTTTTTAAGGGAGG
TAATGGTAAAAGAAAACAAGGAATCAAAACACAAAATGTCTTATTCTGGGAGAGTGAAAACCCTCTGCCT
TCAGAAGAACACTGCTCTTTGGATAGGAACTGGAGGAGGCCATATTTTACTCCTGGATCTTTCAACTCGT
CGACTTATACGTGTAATTTACAACTTTTGTAATTCGGTCAGAGTCATGATGACAGCACAGCTAGGAAGCC
TTAAAAATGTCATGCTGGTATTGGGCTACAACCGGAAAAATACTGAAGGTACACAAAAGCAGAAAGAGAT
ACAATCTTGCTTGACCGTTTGGGACATCAATCTTCCACATGAAGTGCAAAATTTAGAAAAACACATTGAA
GTGAGAAAAGAATTAGCTGAAAAAATGAGACGAACATCTGTTGAGAAAAAGGGCGAATTCGACCCAGCTT
TCTTGTACAAAGTGGTTGATCTAGAGGGCCCGCGGTTCGAAGGTAAGCCTATCCCTAACCCTCTCCTCGG
TCTCGATTCTACGCGTACCGGTCATCATCACCATCACCATTGAGTTTAAACCCGCTGATCAGCCTCGACT
GTGCCTTCTAGTTGCCAGCCATCTGTTGTTTGCCCCTCCCCCGTGCCTTCCTTGACCCTGGAAGGTGCCA
CTCCCACTGTCCTTTCCTAATAAAATGAGGAAATTGCATCGCATTGTCTGAGTAGGTGTCATTCTATTCT
GGGGGGTGGGGTGGGGCAGGACAGCAAGGGGGAGGATTGGGAAGACAATAGCAGGCATGCTGGGGATGCG
GTGGGCTCTATGGCTTCTGAGGCGGAAAGAACCAGCTGGGGCTCTAGGGGGTATCCCC
[124 nt withheld, positions 9299-9422]
C
[91 nt withheld, positions 9424-9514]
A
[49 nt withheld, positions 9516-9564]
CCTTTGACGTTGGAGTCCACGTTCTTT
[37 nt withheld, positions 9592-9628]
ACCCTATCTCGGTCTATTCTTTTGATTTATAAGGGATTTTGCCGATTTCGGCCTATTGGTTAAAAAATGA
GCTGATTTAACAAAAATTTAACGCGAATTAATTCTGTGGAATGTGTGTCAGTTAGGGTGTGGAAAGTCCC
CAGGCTCCCCAGCAGGCAGAAGTATGCAAAGCATGCATCTCAATTAGTCAGCAACCAGGTGTGGAAAGTC
CCCAGGCTCCCCAGCAGGCAGAAGTATGCAAAGCATGCATCTCAATTAGTCAGCAACCATAGTCCCGCCC
CTAACTCCGCCCATCCCGCCCCTAACTCCGCCCAGTTCCGCCCATTCTCCGCCCCATGGCTGACTAATTT
TTTTTATTTATGCAGAGGCCGAGGCCGCCTCTGCCTCTGAGCTATTCCAGAAGTAGTGAGGAGGCTTTTT
TGGAGGCCTAGGCTTTTGCAAAAAGCTCCCGGGAGCTTGTATATCCATTTTCGGATCTGATCAGCACGTG
TTGACAATTAATCATCGGCATAGTATATCGGCATAGTATAATACGACAAGGTGAGGAACTAAACCATGGC
CAAGCCTTTGTCTCAAGAAGAATCCACCCTCATTGAAAGAGCAACGGCTACAATCAACAGCATCCCCATC
TCTGAAGACTACAGCGTCGCCAGCGCAGCTCTCTCTAGCGACGGCCGCATCTTCACTGGTGTCAATGTAT
ATCATTTTACTGGGGGACCTTGTGCAGAACTCGTGGTGCTGGGCACTGCTGCTGCTGCGGCAGCTGGCAA
CCTGACTTGTATCGTCGCGATCGGAAATGAGAACAGGGGCATCTTGAGCCCCTGCGGACGGTGCCGACAG
GTGCTTCTCGATCTGCATCCTGGGATCAAAGCCATAGTGAAGGACAGTGATGGACAGCCGACGGCAGTTG
GGATTCGTGAATTGCTGCCCTCTGGTTATGTGTGGGAGGGCTAAGCACTTCGTGGCCGAGGAGCAGGACT
GACACGTGCTACGAGATTTCGATTCCACCGCCGCCTTCTATGAAAGGTTGGGCTTCGGAATCGTTTTCCG
GGACGCCGGCTGGATGATCCTCCAGCGCGGGGATCTCATGCTGGAGTTCTTCGCCCACCCCAACTTGTTT
ATTGCAGCTTATAATGGTTACAAATAAAGCAATAGCATCACAAATTTCACAAATAAAGCATTTTTTTCAC
TGCATTCTAGTTGTGGTTTGTCCAAACTCATCAATGTATCTTATCATGTCTGTATACCGTCGACCTCTAG
CTAGAGCTTGGCGTAATCATGGTCATAGCTGTTTCCTGTGTGAAATTGTTATCCGCTCACAATTCCACAC
AACATACGAGCCGGAAGCATAAAGTGTAAAGCCTGGGGTGCCTAATGAGTGAGCTAACTCACATTAATTG
CGTTGCGCTCACTGCCCGCTTTCCAGTCGGGAAACCTGTCGTGCCAGCTGCATTAATGAATCGGCCAACG
CGCGGGGAGAGGCGGTTTGCGTATTGGGCGCTCTTCCGCTTCCTCGCTCACTGACTCGCTGCGCTCGGTC
GTTCGGCTGCGGCGAGCGGTATCAGCTCACTCAAAGGCGGTAATACGGTTATCCACAGAATCAGGGGATA
ACGCAGGAAAGAACATGTGAGCAAAAGGCCAGGAACCGTAAAAAGGCCGCGTTGCTGGCGTTTTTCCATA
GGCTCCGCCCCCCTGACGAGCATCACAAAAATCGACGCTCAAGTCAGAGGTGGCGAAACCCGACAGGACT
ATAAAGATACCAGGCGTTTCCCCCTGGAAGCTCCCTCGTGCGCTCTCCTGTTCCGACCCTGCCGCTTACC
GGATACCTGTCCGCCTTTCTCCCTTCGGGAAGCGTGGCGCTTTCTCATAGCTCACGCTGTAGGTATCTCA
GTTCGGTGTAGGTCGTTCGCTCCAAGCTGGGCTGTGTGCACGAACCCCCCGTTCAGCCCGACCGCTGCGC
CTTATCCGGTAACTATCGTCTTGAGTCCAACCCGGTAAGACACGACTTATCGCCACTGGCAGCAGCCACT
GGTAACAGGATTAGCAGAGCGAGGTATGTAGGCGGTGCTACAGAGTTCTTGAAGTGGTGGCCTAACTACG
GCTACACTAGAAGAACAGTATTTGGTATCTGCGCTCTGCTGAAGCCAGTTACCTTCGGAAAAAGAGTTGG
TAGCTCTTGATCCGGCAAACAAACCACCGCTGGTAGCGGTGGTTTTTTTGTTTGCAAGCAGCAGATTACG
CGCAGAAAAAAAGGATCTCAAGAAGATCCTTTGATCTTTTCTACGGGGTCTGACGCTCAGTGGAACGAAA
ACTCACGTTAAGGGATTTTGGTCATGAGATTATCAAAAAGGATCTTCACCTAGATCCTTTTAAATTAAAA
ATGAAGTTTTAAATCAATCTAAAGTATATATGAGTAAACTTGGTCTGACAGTTACCAATGCTTAATCAGT
GAGGCACCTATCTCAGCGATCTGTCTATTTCGTTCATCCATAGTTGCCTGACTCCCCGTCGTGTAGATAA
CTACGATACGGGAGGGCTTACCATCTGGCCCCAGTGCTGCAATGATACCGCGAGACCCACGCTCACCGGC
TCCAGATTTATCAGCAATAAACCAGCCAGCCGGAAGGGCCGAGCGCAGAAGTGGTCCTGCAACTTTATCC
GCCTCCATCCAGTCTATTAATTGTTGCCGGGAAGCTAGAGTAAGTAGTTCGCCAGTTAATAGTTTGCGCA
ACGTTGTTGCCATTGCTACAGGCATCGTGGTGTCACGCTCGTCGTTTGGTATGGCTTCATTCAGCTCCGG
TTCCCAACGATCAAGGCGAGTTACATGATCCCCCATGTTGTGCAAAAAAGCGGTTAGCTCCTTCGGTCCT
CCGATCGTTGTCAGAAGTAAGTTGGCCGCAGTGTTATCACTCATGGTTATGGCAGCACTGCATAATTCTC
TTACTGTCATGCCATCCGTAAGATGCTTTTCTGTGACTGGTGAGTACTCAACCAAGTCATTCTGAGAATA
GTGTATGCGGCGACCGAGTTGCTCTTGCCCGGCGTCAATACGGGATAATACCGCGCCACATAGCAGAACT
TTAAAAGTGCTCATCATTGGAAAACGTTCTTCGGGGCGAAAACTCTCAAGGATCTTACCGCTGTTGAGAT
CCAGTTCGATGTAACCCACTCGTGCACCCAACTGATCTTCAGCATCTTTTACTTTCACCAGCGTTTCTGG
GTGAGCAAAAACAGGAAGGCAAAATGCCGCAAAAAAGGGAATAAGGGCGACACGGAAATGTTGAATACTC
ATACTCTTCCTTTTTCAATATTATTGAAGCATTTATCAGGGTTATTGTCTCATGAGCGGATACATATTTG
AATGTATTTAGAAAAATAAACAAATAGGGGTTCCGCGCACATTTCCCCGAAAAGTGCCACCTGACGTCGA
CGGATCGGGAGATCTCCCGATCCCCTATGGTGCACTCTCAGTACAATCTGCTCTGATGCCGCATAGTTAA
GCCAGTATCTGCTCCCTGCTTGTGTGTTGGAGGTCGCTGAGTAGTGCGCGAGCAAAATTTAAGCTACAAC
AAGGCAAGGCTTGACCGACAATTGCATGAAGAATCTGCTTAGGGTTAGGCGTTTTGCGCTGCTTCGCGAT
GTACGGGCCAGATATACGCGTTGACATTGATTATTGACTAGGCTTTTGCAAAAAGCTTTGCAAAGATGGA
TAAAGTTTTAAACAGAGAGGAATCTTTGCAGCTAATGGACCTTCTAGGTCTTGAAAGGAGTGGGAATT
