>Addgene plasmid #29401 | pDEST51-LRRK2-G2019S | addgene partial sequence | sequence record 34764 | 29401 with hLRRK2-Fwd3 5'-TGGCTGACCTGCCTAGAAAT
TTGACAGCTCCAGAGTTTCTCCTAGGTGATGGCAGTTTTGGATCAGTTTACCGAGCAGCCTATGAAGGAG
AAGAAGTGGCTGTGAAGATTTTTAATAAACATACATCACTCAGGCTGTTAAGACAAGAGCTTGTGGTGCT
TTGCCACCTCCACCACCCCAGTTTGATATCTTTGCTGGCAGCTGGGATTCGTCCCCGGATGTTGGTGATG
GAGTTAGCCTCCAAGGGTTCCTTGGATCGCCTGCTTCAGCAGGACAAAGCCAGCCTCACTAGAACCCTAC
AGCACAGGATCGCACTCCACGTAGCTGATGGTTTGAGATACCTCCACTCAGCCATGATTATATACCGAGA
CCTGAAACCCCACAATGTGCTGCTTTTCACACTGTATCCCAATGCTGCCATCATCGCAAAGATTGCTGAC
TACAGCATTGCTCAGTACTGCTGTAGAATGGGGATAAAAACATCAGAGGGCACACCAGGGTTTCGTGCAC
CTGAAGTTGCCAGAGGAAATGTCATTTATAACCAACAGGCTGATGTTTATTCATTTGGTTTACTACTCTA
TGACATTTTGACAACTGGAGGTAGAATAGTAGAGGGTTTGAAGTTTCCAAATGAGTTTGATGAATTAGAA
ATACAAGGAAAATTACCTGATCCAGTTAAAGAATATGGTTGTGCCCCATGGCCTATGGTTGAGAAATTAA
TTAAACAGTGTTTGAAAGAAAATCCTCAAGAAAGGCCTACTTCTGCCCAGGTCTTTGACATTTTGAATTC
AGCTGAATTAGTCTGTCTGACGAGACGCATTTTATTACCTAAAAACGTAATTGTTGAATGCATGGTTGCT
ACACATCACAACAGCAGGAATGCAAGCA
