>Addgene plasmid #29401 | pDEST51-LRRK2-G2019S | addgene partial sequence | sequence record 34765 | 29401 with BGH-rev
CATGGTGATGGTGATGATGACCGGTACGCGTAGAATCGAGACCGAGGAGAGGGTTAGGGATAGGCTTACC
TTCGAACCGCGGGCCCTCTAGATCAACCACTTTGTACAAGAAAGCTGGGTCGAATTCGCCCTTTTTCTCA
ACAGATGTTCGTCTCATTTTTTCAGCTAATTCTTTTCTCACTTCAATGTGTTTTTCTAAATTTTGCACTT
CATGTGGAAGATTGATGTCCCAAACGGTCAAGCAAGATTGTATCTCTTTCTGCTTTTGTGTACCTTCAGT
ATTTTTCCGGTTGTAGCCCAATACCAGCATGACATTTTTAAGGCTTCCTAGCTGTGCTGTCATCATGACT
CTGACCGAATTACAAAAGTTGTAAATTACACGTATAAGTCGACGAGTTGAAAGATCCAGGAGTAAAATAT
GGCCTCCTCCAGTTCCTATCCAAAGAGCAGTGTTCTTCTGAAGGCAGAGGGTTTTCACTCTCCCAGAATA
AGACATTTTGTGTTTTGATTCCTTGTTTTCTTTTACCATTACCTCCCTTAAAAAGTGCACGCAGTCTATT
AGTCCACAGAGTTTTTCAGTTTTCTTATCCCACACTTCCACAACAGGGCTATTTTGCTTAGCAATATAGA
GAGCAGTGTCTACCACCACTGTTATGATGTTGGAATCACTGAAAGCTGCAT
